Addgene plasmid #202756: TLCV2 - sgAP2S1 #1
Purpose: Encodes Doxycycline inducible Cas9 and sgRNA targeting AP2S1
Depositing lab: Christopher Counter. Depositing organization: Duke University. Publication: The essential clathrin adapter protein complex-2 is tumor suppressive specifically in vivo. Zimmerman SP, DeGraw LB, Counter CM. Nat Commun. 2025 Mar 6;16(1):2254. doi: 10.1038/s41467-025-57521-2. PubMed 40050266.
Backbone
  Vector backbone: TLCV2
  Vector type: Mammalian Expression, Lentiviral, CRISPR
  Selectable markers: Puromycin
Growth in bacteria
  Bacterial resistance: Ampicillin, 100 μg/mL
  Growth temperature: 37°C
  Growth strain: NEB Stable
  Copy number: Unknown
Gene/Insert
  Gene/Insert name: gRNA targeting AP2S1
  gRNA/shRNA sequence: GATCGAGGAGGTGCATGCCG
  Species: H. sapiens (human)
  Cloning method: Gibson Cloning
  Sequencing primers: 5′ gactatcatatgcttaccgt
Terms and licenses: Academic/Nonprofit Terms; Industry Terms: Not Available to Industry
How to cite: TLCV2 - sgAP2S1 #1 was a gift from Christopher Counter (Addgene plasmid # 202756 ; http://n2t.net/addgene:202756 ; RRID:Addgene_202756)
