[The description below was written by a language model from this plasmid's Addgene catalogue record and pLannotate feature annotations shown in this document.]
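Description:
TLCV2 - sgAP2S1 #1 is a third-generation-style, self-inactivating HIV-1 lentiviral CRISPR vector of about 14.9 kb, built on the TLCV2 backbone to deliver doxycycline-inducible Cas9 together with a guide RNA against human AP2S1. In bacteria it is maintained through a high-copy ColE1/pUC-type origin and selected with ampicillin (AmpR); an f1 origin is also present. Outside the viral region, the backbone carries an SV40/EM7-driven BleoR cassette. The viral genome is transcribed from a CMV enhancer/promoter fused to a truncated 5' LTR. It contains the Ψ packaging signal with a partial gag sequence, the RRE for Rev-dependent export, a cPPT/CTS, a WPRE, and a ΔU3 3' LTR followed by a bGH polyadenylation signal.

Between the LTRs, a human U6 promoter drives the AP2S1-targeting spacer fused to the S. pyogenes gRNA scaffold, so the guide is expressed constitutively by RNA polymerase III. Immediately downstream, a tight TRE promoter (seven tet operators plus a minimal CMV promoter) controls S. pyogenes Cas9, followed by EGFP. The table does not annotate the short linker between the two coding sequences, so how they are coupled is not stated, but EGFP would be expected to report induced Cas9 expression. An EF-1α core promoter then drives puromycin N-acetyltransferase followed by the reverse tetracycline transactivator rtTA3, again with an unannotated junction. This provides puromycin selection of transduced mammalian cells and a constitutive supply of the transactivator. Adding doxycycline lets rtTA3 activate the TRE, switching on Cas9 and allowing temporally controlled disruption of AP2S1. The associated publication concerns the clathrin adaptor protein complex-2 and its role in tumour growth.
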