Features (pLannotate 1.2.2; 36 found; start..end, strand, type, name):
    316..4419    +  CDS            Cas9: Cas9 (Csn1) endonuclease from the Streptococcus pyogenes Type II CRISPR/Cas system generates RNA-guided double strand breaks in DNA
   4555..5271    +  CDS            EGFP: the original enhanced GFP (Yang et al., 1996) mammalian codon-optimized
   5282..5493    +  promoter       EF-1α core promoter: core promoter for human elongation factor EF-1α
   5515..6111    +  CDS            PuroR (fragment): puromycin N-acetyltransferase; pac from Streptomyces; confers resistance to puromycin
   6178..6875    +  CDS            rtTA3 (fragment): reverse tetracycline transactivator 3 activates expression from Tet-responsive promoters in the presence of doxycycline
   6805..6915    +  CDS            VP48: 3 tandem repeats of the minimal activation domain of herpes simplex virus VP16 (Cheng et al., 2013)
   6945..7533    +  misc_feature   WPRE: woodchuck hepatitis virus posttranscriptional regulatory element
   7584..7603    +  misc_feature   cPPT/CTS (fragment): central polypurine tract and central termination sequence of HIV-1
   7605..7838    +  LTR            3' LTR (ΔU3): self-inactivating 3' long terminal repeat (LTR) from HIV-1
   7870..8094    +  polyA_signal   bGH poly(A) signal: bovine growth hormone polyadenylation signal
   8098..8119    +  promoter       SV40 promoter (fragment): SV40 enhancer and early promoter
   8140..8568    +  rep_origin     f1 ori (sequence partly withheld): f1 bacteriophage origin of replication; arrow indicates direction of (+) strand synthesis
   8582..8911    +  promoter       SV40 promoter: SV40 enhancer and early promoter
   8959..9006    +  promoter       EM7 promoter: synthetic bacterial promoter&nbsp
   9025..9399    +  CDS            BleoR: antibiotic-binding protein; Sh ble from Streptoalloteichus hindustanus; confers resistance to bleomycin, phleomycin, and Zeocin™
   9409..9534    +  CDS            ble (fragment): BLE_KLEPN - Experimental evidence at protein level: Swiss-Prot protein existence level 1. Binding protein with a strong affinity to the bleomycin family of antibiotics. Binds to CL990; an antimitotic-antibiotic compound. From Klebsiella pneumoniae.
   9529..9650    +  polyA_signal   SV40 poly(A) signal: SV40 polyadenylation signal
   9721..9743    -  protein_bind   lac operator (fragment): The lac repressor binds to the lac operator to inhibit transcription in E. coli. This inhibition can be relieved by adding lactose or isopropyl-β-D-thiogalactopyranoside (IPTG). lac repressor encoded by lacI
   9747..9777    -  promoter       lac promoter: promoter for the E. coli lac operon
   9792..9813    -  protein_bind   CAP binding site: CAP binding activates transcription in the presence of cAMP. E. coli catabolite activator protein
   9826..9918    -  CDS            lacI (fragment): lac repressor; lacI; The lac repressor binds to the lac operator to inhibit transcription in E. coli. This inhibition can be relieved by adding lactose or isopropyl-β-D-thiogalactopyranoside (IPTG).
  10101..10689   -  rep_origin     ori: high-copy-number ColE1/pMB1/pBR322/pUC origin of replication
  10860..11720   -  CDS            AmpR: β-lactamase; bla; confers resistance to ampicillin, carbenicillin, and related antibiotics
  11721..11825   -  promoter       AmpR promoter: bla
  11884..11936   -  misc_feature   bom (fragment): basis of mobility region from pBR322
  12091..12470   +  enhancer       CMV enhancer: human cytomegalovirus immediate early enhancer
  12471..12670   +  promoter       CMV promoter: human cytomegalovirus (CMV) immediate early promoter
  12688..12868   +  LTR            5' LTR (truncated): truncated 5' long terminal repeat (LTR) from HIV-1
  12915..13040   +  misc_feature   HIV-1 Ψ: packaging signal of human immunodeficiency virus type 1
  13024..13387   +  CDS            HIV-1 gag (fragment): gag protein from human immunodeficiency virus 1; gag
  13533..13766   +  misc_feature   RRE: The Rev response element (RRE) of HIV-1 allows for Rev-dependent mRNA export from the nucleus to the cytoplasm.
  14143..14243   +  CDS            Rev (fragment): human immunodeficiency virus 1 (HIV-1) Rev protein; rev; enhances nuclear export of unspliced and incompletely spliced viral mRNAs
  14293..14410   +  misc_feature   cPPT/CTS: central polypurine tract and central termination sequence of HIV-1
  14461..14699   +  promoter       U6 promoter: RNA polymerase III promoter for human U6 snRNA
  14729..14804   +  misc_RNA       gRNA scaffold: guide RNA scaffold for the Streptococcus pyogenes CRISPR/Cas9 system
  14841..284     +  promoter       tight TRE promoter (across the origin): Tet-responsive promoter PTight, consisting of seven tet operator sequences followed by the minimal CMV promoter
>Addgene plasmid #202756 | TLCV2 - sgAP2S1 #1 | addgene full sequence | sequence record 437018 | Addgene NGS Result
ATGTCGAGTTTACTCCCTATCAGTGATAGAGAACGATGTCGAGTTTACTCCCTATCAGTGATAGAGAACG
TATGTCGAGTTTACTCCCTATCAGTGATAGAGAACGTATGTCGAGTTTACTCCCTATCAGTGATAGAGAA
CGTATGTCGAGTTTATCCCTATCAGTGATAGAGAACGTATGTCGAGTTTACTCCCTATCAGTGATAGAGA
ACGTATGTCGAGGTAGGCGTGTACGGTGGGAGGCCTATATAAGCAGAGCTCGTTTAGTGAACCGTCAGAT
CGCCTGGAGAATACCGGTTCTAGAGCGCTGCCACCATGGACAAGAAGTACAGCATCGGCCTGGACATCGG
CACCAACTCTGTGGGCTGGGCCGTGATCACCGACGAGTACAAGGTGCCCAGCAAGAAATTCAAGGTGCTG
GGCAACACCGACCGGCACAGCATCAAGAAGAACCTGATCGGAGCCCTGCTGTTCGACAGCGGCGAAACAG
CCGAGGCCACCCGGCTGAAGAGAACCGCCAGAAGAAGATACACCAGACGGAAGAACCGGATCTGCTATCT
GCAAGAGATCTTCAGCAACGAGATGGCCAAGGTGGACGACAGCTTCTTCCACAGACTGGAAGAGTCCTTC
CTGGTGGAAGAGGATAAGAAGCACGAGCGGCACCCCATCTTCGGCAACATCGTGGACGAGGTGGCCTACC
ACGAGAAGTACCCCACCATCTACCACCTGAGAAAGAAACTGGTGGACAGCACCGACAAGGCCGACCTGCG
GCTGATCTATCTGGCCCTGGCCCACATGATCAAGTTCCGGGGCCACTTCCTGATCGAGGGCGACCTGAAC
CCCGACAACAGCGACGTGGACAAGCTGTTCATCCAGCTGGTGCAGACCTACAACCAGCTGTTCGAGGAAA
ACCCCATCAACGCCAGCGGCGTGGACGCCAAGGCCATCCTGTCTGCCAGACTGAGCAAGAGCAGACGGCT
GGAAAATCTGATCGCCCAGCTGCCCGGCGAGAAGAAGAATGGCCTGTTCGGAAACCTGATTGCCCTGAGC
CTGGGCCTGACCCCCAACTTCAAGAGCAACTTCGACCTGGCCGAGGATGCCAAACTGCAGCTGAGCAAGG
ACACCTACGACGACGACCTGGACAACCTGCTGGCCCAGATCGGCGACCAGTACGCCGACCTGTTTCTGGC
CGCCAAGAACCTGTCCGACGCCATCCTGCTGAGCGACATCCTGAGAGTGAACACCGAGATCACCAAGGCC
CCCCTGAGCGCCTCTATGATCAAGAGATACGACGAGCACCACCAGGACCTGACCCTGCTGAAAGCTCTCG
TGCGGCAGCAGCTGCCTGAGAAGTACAAAGAGATTTTCTTCGACCAGAGCAAGAACGGCTACGCCGGCTA
CATTGACGGCGGAGCCAGCCAGGAAGAGTTCTACAAGTTCATCAAGCCCATCCTGGAAAAGATGGACGGC
ACCGAGGAACTGCTCGTGAAGCTGAACAGAGAGGACCTGCTGCGGAAGCAGCGGACCTTCGACAACGGCA
GCATCCCCCACCAGATCCACCTGGGAGAGCTGCACGCCATTCTGCGGCGGCAGGAAGATTTTTACCCATT
CCTGAAGGACAACCGGGAAAAGATCGAGAAGATCCTGACCTTCCGCATCCCCTACTACGTGGGCCCTCTG
GCCAGGGGAAACAGCAGATTCGCCTGGATGACCAGAAAGAGCGAGGAAACCATCACCCCCTGGAACTTCG
AGGAAGTGGTGGACAAGGGCGCTTCCGCCCAGAGCTTCATCGAGCGGATGACCAACTTCGATAAGAACCT
GCCCAACGAGAAGGTGCTGCCCAAGCACAGCCTGCTGTACGAGTACTTCACCGTGTATAACGAGCTGACC
AAAGTGAAATACGTGACCGAGGGAATGAGAAAGCCCGCCTTCCTGAGCGGCGAGCAGAAAAAGGCCATCG
TGGACCTGCTGTTCAAGACCAACCGGAAAGTGACCGTGAAGCAGCTGAAAGAGGACTACTTCAAGAAAAT
CGAGTGCTTCGACTCCGTGGAAATCTCCGGCGTGGAAGATCGGTTCAACGCCTCCCTGGGCACATACCAC
GATCTGCTGAAAATTATCAAGGACAAGGACTTCCTGGACAATGAGGAAAACGAGGACATTCTGGAAGATA
TCGTGCTGACCCTGACACTGTTTGAGGACAGAGAGATGATCGAGGAACGGCTGAAAACCTATGCCCACCT
GTTCGACGACAAAGTGATGAAGCAGCTGAAGCGGCGGAGATACACCGGCTGGGGCAGGCTGAGCCGGAAG
CTGATCAACGGCATCCGGGACAAGCAGTCCGGCAAGACAATCCTGGATTTCCTGAAGTCCGACGGCTTCG
CCAACAGAAACTTCATGCAGCTGATCCACGACGACAGCCTGACCTTTAAAGAGGACATCCAGAAAGCCCA
GGTGTCCGGCCAGGGCGATAGCCTGCACGAGCACATTGCCAATCTGGCCGGCAGCCCCGCCATTAAGAAG
GGCATCCTGCAGACAGTGAAGGTGGTGGACGAGCTCGTGAAAGTGATGGGCCGGCACAAGCCCGAGAACA
TCGTGATCGAAATGGCCAGAGAGAACCAGACCACCCAGAAGGGACAGAAGAACAGCCGCGAGAGAATGAA
GCGGATCGAAGAGGGCATCAAAGAGCTGGGCAGCCAGATCCTGAAAGAACACCCCGTGGAAAACACCCAG
CTGCAGAACGAGAAGCTGTACCTGTACTACCTGCAGAATGGGCGGGATATGTACGTGGACCAGGAACTGG
ACATCAACCGGCTGTCCGACTACGATGTGGACCATATCGTGCCTCAGAGCTTTCTGAAGGACGACTCCAT
CGACAACAAGGTGCTGACCAGAAGCGACAAGAACCGGGGCAAGAGCGACAACGTGCCCTCCGAAGAGGTC
GTGAAGAAGATGAAGAACTACTGGCGGCAGCTGCTGAACGCCAAGCTGATTACCCAGAGAAAGTTCGACA
ATCTGACCAAGGCCGAGAGAGGCGGCCTGAGCGAACTGGATAAGGCCGGCTTCATCAAGAGACAGCTGGT
GGAAACCCGGCAGATCACAAAGCACGTGGCACAGATCCTGGACTCCCGGATGAACACTAAGTACGACGAG
AATGACAAGCTGATCCGGGAAGTGAAAGTGATCACCCTGAAGTCCAAGCTGGTGTCCGATTTCCGGAAGG
ATTTCCAGTTTTACAAAGTGCGCGAGATCAACAACTACCACCACGCCCACGACGCCTACCTGAACGCCGT
CGTGGGAACCGCCCTGATCAAAAAGTACCCTAAGCTGGAAAGCGAGTTCGTGTACGGCGACTACAAGGTG
TACGACGTGCGGAAGATGATCGCCAAGAGCGAGCAGGAAATCGGCAAGGCTACCGCCAAGTACTTCTTCT
ACAGCAACATCATGAACTTTTTCAAGACCGAGATTACCCTGGCCAACGGCGAGATCCGGAAGCGGCCTCT
GATCGAGACAAACGGCGAAACCGGGGAGATCGTGTGGGATAAGGGCCGGGATTTTGCCACCGTGCGGAAA
GTGCTGAGCATGCCCCAAGTGAATATCGTGAAAAAGACCGAGGTGCAGACAGGCGGCTTCAGCAAAGAGT
CTATCCTGCCCAAGAGGAACAGCGATAAGCTGATCGCCAGAAAGAAGGACTGGGACCCTAAGAAGTACGG
CGGCTTCGACAGCCCCACCGTGGCCTATTCTGTGCTGGTGGTGGCCAAAGTGGAAAAGGGCAAGTCCAAG
AAACTGAAGAGTGTGAAAGAGCTGCTGGGGATCACCATCATGGAAAGAAGCAGCTTCGAGAAGAATCCCA
TCGACTTTCTGGAAGCCAAGGGCTACAAAGAAGTGAAAAAGGACCTGATCATCAAGCTGCCTAAGTACTC
CCTGTTCGAGCTGGAAAACGGCCGGAAGAGAATGCTGGCCTCTGCCGGCGAACTGCAGAAGGGAAACGAA
CTGGCCCTGCCCTCCAAATATGTGAACTTCCTGTACCTGGCCAGCCACTATGAGAAGCTGAAGGGCTCCC
CCGAGGATAATGAGCAGAAACAGCTGTTTGTGGAACAGCACAAGCACTACCTGGACGAGATCATCGAGCA
GATCAGCGAGTTCTCCAAGAGAGTGATCCTGGCCGACGCTAATCTGGACAAAGTGCTGTCCGCCTACAAC
AAGCACCGGGATAAGCCCATCAGAGAGCAGGCCGAGAATATCATCCACCTGTTTACCCTGACCAATCTGG
GAGCCCCTGCCGCCTTCAAGTACTTTGACACCACCATCGACCGGAAGAGGTACACCAGCACCAAAGAGGT
GCTGGACGCCACCCTGATCCACCAGAGCATCACCGGCCTGTACGAGACACGGATCGACCTGTCTCAGCTG
GGAGGCGACAAGCGACCTGCCGCCACAAAGAAGGCTGGACAGGCTAAGAAGAAGAAAGATTACAAAGACG
ATGACGATAAGGGATCCGGAGAGGGCAGAGGAAGTCTGCTAACATGCGGTGACGTCGAGGAGAATCCTGG
CCCAGTGAGCAAGGGCGAGGAGCTGTTCACCGGGGTGGTGCCCATCCTGGTCGAGCTGGACGGCGACGTA
AACGGCCACAAGTTCAGCGTGTCCGGCGAGGGCGAGGGCGATGCCACCTACGGCAAGCTGACCCTGAAGT
TCATCTGCACCACCGGCAAGCTGCCCGTGCCCTGGCCCACCCTCGTGACCACCCTGACCTACGGCGTGCA
GTGCTTCAGCCGCTACCCCGACCACATGAAGCAGCACGACTTCTTCAAGTCCGCCATGCCCGAAGGCTAC
GTCCAGGAGCGCACCATCTTCTTCAAGGACGACGGCAACTACAAGACCCGCGCCGAGGTGAAGTTCGAGG
GCGACACCCTGGTGAACCGCATCGAGCTGAAGGGCATCGACTTCAAGGAGGACGGCAACATCCTGGGGCA
CAAGCTGGAGTACAACTACAACAGCCACAACGTCTATATCATGGCCGACAAGCAGAAGAACGGCATCAAG
GTGAACTTCAAGATCCGCCACAACATCGAGGACGGCAGCGTGCAGCTCGCCGACCACTACCAGCAGAACA
CCCCCATCGGCGACGGCCCCGTGCTGCTGCCCGACAACCACTACCTGAGCACCCAGTCCGCCCTGAGCAA
AGACCCCAACGAGAAGCGCGATCACATGGTCCTGCTGGAGTTCGTGACCGCCGCCGGGATCACTCTCGGC
ATGGACGAGCTGTACAAGTAAGCTAGCATCCGGGCAGAGCGCACATCGCCCACAGTCCCCGAGAAGTTGG
GGGGAGGGGTCGGCAATTGATCCGGTGCCTAGAGAAGGTGGCGCGGGGTAAACTGGGAAAGTGATGTCGT
GTACTGGCTCCGCCTTTTTCCCGAGGGTGGGGGAGAACCGTATATAAGTGCAGTAGTCGCCGTGAACGTT
CTTTTTCGCAACGGGTTTGCCGCCAGAACACAGACTGCGATCGCAATGTACAGTATGACCGAGTACAAGC
CCACGGTGCGCCTCGCCACCCGCGACGACGTCCCCAGGGCCGTACGCACCCTCGCCGCCGCGTTCGCCGA
CTACCCCGCCACGCGCCACACCGTCGATCCGGACCGCCACATCGAGCGGGTCACCGAGCTGCAAGAACTC
TTCCTCACGCGCGTCGGGCTCGACATCGGCAAGGTGTGGGTCGCGGACGACGGCGCCGCGGTGGCGGTCT
GGACCACGCCGGAGAGCGTCGAAGCGGGGGCGGTGTTCGCCGAGATCGGCCCGCGCATGGCCGAGTTGAG
CGGTTCCCGGCTGGCCGCGCAGCAACAGATGGAAGGCCTCCTGGCGCCGCACCGGCCCAAGGAGCCCGCG
TGGTTCCTGGCCACCGTCGGAGTCTCGCCCGACCACCAGGGCAAGGGTCTGGGCAGCGCCGTCGTGCTCC
CCGGAGTGGAGGCGGCCGAGCGCGCCGGGGTGCCCGCCTTCCTGGAGACCTCCGCGCCCCGCAACCTCCC
CTTCTACGAGCGGCTCGGCTTCACCGTCACCGCCGACGTCGAGGTGCCCGAAGGACCGCGCACCTGGTGC
ATGACCCGCAAGCCCGGTGCCGGTTCCGGCGCAACAAACTTCTCTCTGCTGAAACAAGCCGGAGATGTCG
AAGAGAATCCTGGACCGATGTCTAGACTGGACAAGAGCAAAGTCATAAACGGAGCTCTGGAATTACTCAA
TGGTGTCGGTATCGAAGGCCTGACGACAAGGAAACTCGCTCAAAAGCTGGGAGTTGAGCAGCCTACCCTG
TACTGGCACGTGAAGAACAAGCGGGCCCTGCTCGATGCCCTGCCAATCGAGATGCTGGACAGGCATCATA
CCCACTTCTGCCCCCTGGAAGGCGAGTCATGGCAAGACTTTCTGCGGAACAACGCCAAGTCATACCGCTG
TGCTCTCCTCTCACATCGCGACGGGGCTAAAGTGCATCTCGGCACCCGCCCAACAGAGAAACAGTACGAA
ACCCTGGAAAATCAGCTCGCGTTCCTGTGTCAGCAAGGCTTCTCCCTGGAGAACGCACTGTACGCTCTGT
CCGCCGTGGGCCACTTTACACTGGGCTGCGTATTGGAGGAACAGGAGCATCAAGTAGCAAAAGAGGAAAG
AGAGACACCTACCACCGATTCTATGCCCCCACTTCTGAGACAAGCAATTGAGCTGTTCGACCGGCAGGGA
GCCGAACCTGCCTTCCTTTTCGGCCTGGAACTAATCATATGTGGCCTGGAGAAACAGCTAAAGTGCGAAA
GCGGCGGGCCGACCGACGCCCTTGACGATTTTGACTTAGACATGCTCCCAGCCGATGCCCTTGACGACTT
TGACCTTGATATGCTGCCTGCTGACGCTCTTGACGATTTTGACCTTGACATGCTCCCCGGGTAACTCGAG
CGCGTTAAGTCGACAATCAACCTCTGGATTACAAAATTTGTGAAAGATTGACTGGTATTCTTAACTATGT
TGCTCCTTTTACGCTATGTGGATACGCTGCTTTAATGCCTTTGTATCATGCTATTGCTTCCCGTATGGCT
TTCATTTTCTCCTCCTTGTATAAATCCTGGTTGCTGTCTCTTTATGAGGAGTTGTGGCCCGTTGTCAGGC
AACGTGGCGTGGTGTGCACTGTGTTTGCTGACGCAACCCCCACTGGTTGGGGCATTGCCACCACCTGTCA
GCTCCTTTCCGGGACTTTCGCTTTCCCCCTCCCTATTGCCACGGCGGAACTCATCGCCGCCTGCCTTGCC
CGCTGCTGGACAGGGGCTCGGCTGTTGGGCACTGACAATTCCGTGGTGTTGTCGGGGAAATCATCGTCCT
TTCCTTGGCTGCTCGCCTGTGTTGCCACCTGGATTCTGCGCGGGACGTCCTTCTGCTACGTCCCTTCGGC
CCTCAATCCAGCGGACCTTCCTTCCCGCGGCCTGCTGCCGGCTCTGCGGCCTCTTCCGCGTCTTCGCCTT
CGCCCTCAGACGAGTCGGATCTCCCTTTGGGCCGCCTCCCCGCGTCGACTTTAAGACCAATGACTTACAA
GGCAGCTGTAGATCTTAGCCACTTTTTAAAAGAAAAGGGGGGACTGGAAGGGCTAATTCACTCCCAACGA
AGACAAGATCTGCTTTTTGCTTGTACTGGGTCTCTCTGGTTAGACCAGATCTGAGCCTGGGAGCTCTCTG
GCTAACTAGGGAACCCACTGCTTAAGCCTCAATAAAGCTTGCCTTGAGTGCTTCAAGTAGTGTGTGCCCG
TCTGTTGTGTGACTCTGGTAACTAGAGATCCCTCAGACCCTTTTAGTCAGTGTGGAAAATCTCTAGCAGG
GCCCGTTTAAACCCGCTGATCAGCCTCGACTGTGCCTTCTAGTTGCCAGCCATCTGTTGTTTGCCCCTCC
CCCGTGCCTTCCTTGACCCTGGAAGGTGCCACTCCCACTGTCCTTTCCTAATAAAATGAGGAAATTGCAT
CGCATTGTCTGAGTAGGTGTCATTCTATTCTGGGGGGTGGGGTGGGGCAGGACAGCAAGGGGGAGGATTG
GGAAGACAATAGCAGGCATGCTGGGGATGCGGTGGGCTCTATGGCTTCTGAGGCGGAAAGAACCAGCTGG
GGCTCTAGGGGGTATCCCC
[124 nt withheld, positions 8140-8263]
C
[91 nt withheld, positions 8265-8355]
A
[49 nt withheld, positions 8357-8405]
CCTTTGACGTTGGAGTCCACGTTCTTT
[37 nt withheld, positions 8433-8469]
ACCCTATCTCGGTCTATTCTTTTGATTTATAAGGGATTTTGCCGATTTCGGCCTATTGGTTAAAAAATGA
GCTGATTTAACAAAAATTTAACGCGAATTAATTCTGTGGAATGTGTGTCAGTTAGGGTGTGGAAAGTCCC
CAGGCTCCCCAGCAGGCAGAAGTATGCAAAGCATGCATCTCAATTAGTCAGCAACCAGGTGTGGAAAGTC
CCCAGGCTCCCCAGCAGGCAGAAGTATGCAAAGCATGCATCTCAATTAGTCAGCAACCATAGTCCCGCCC
CTAACTCCGCCCATCCCGCCCCTAACTCCGCCCAGTTCCGCCCATTCTCCGCCCCATGGCTGACTAATTT
TTTTTATTTATGCAGAGGCCGAGGCCGCCTCTGCCTCTGAGCTATTCCAGAAGTAGTGAGGAGGCTTTTT
TGGAGGCCTAGGCTTTTGCAAAAAGCTCCCGGGAGCTTGTATATCCATTTTCGGATCTGATCAGCACGTG
TTGACAATTAATCATCGGCATAGTATATCGGCATAGTATAATACGACAAGGTGAGGAACTAAACCATGGC
CAAGTTGACCAGTGCCGTTCCGGTGCTCACCGCGCGCGACGTCGCCGGAGCGGTCGAGTTCTGGACCGAC
CGGCTCGGGTTCTCCCGGGACTTCGTGGAGGACGACTTCGCCGGTGTGGTCCGGGACGACGTGACCCTGT
TCATCAGCGCGGTCCAGGACCAGGTGGTGCCGGACAACACCCTGGCCTGGGTGTGGGTGCGCGGCCTGGA
CGAGCTGTACGCCGAGTGGTCGGAGGTCGTGTCCACGAACTTCCGGGACGCCTCCGGGCCGGCCATGACC
GAGATCGGCGAGCAGCCGTGGGGGCGGGAGTTCGCCCTGCGCGACCCGGCCGGCAACTGCGTGCACTTCG
TGGCCGAGGAGCAGGACTGACACGTGCTACGAGATTTCGATTCCACCGCCGCCTTCTATGAAAGGTTGGG
CTTCGGAATCGTTTTCCGGGACGCCGGCTGGATGATCCTCCAGCGCGGGGATCTCATGCTGGAGTTCTTC
GCCCACCCCAACTTGTTTATTGCAGCTTATAATGGTTACAAATAAAGCAATAGCATCACAAATTTCACAA
ATAAAGCATTTTTTTCACTGCATTCTAGTTGTGGTTTGTCCAAACTCATCAATGTATCTTATCATGTCTG
TATACCGTCGACCTCTAGCTAGAGCTTGGCGTAATCATGGTCATAGCTGTTTCCTGTGTGAAATTGTTAT
CCGCTCACAATTCCACACAACATACGAGCCGGAAGCATAAAGTGTAAAGCCTGGGGTGCCTAATGAGTGA
GCTAACTCACATTAATTGCGTTGCGCTCACTGCCCGCTTTCCAGTCGGGAAACCTGTCGTGCCAGCTGCA
TTAATGAATCGGCCAACGCGCGGGGAGAGGCGGTTTGCGTATTGGGCGCTCTTCCGCTTCCTCGCTCACT
GACTCGCTGCGCTCGGTCGTTCGGCTGCGGCGAGCGGTATCAGCTCACTCAAAGGCGGTAATACGGTTAT
CCACAGAATCAGGGGATAACGCAGGAAAGAACATGTGAGCAAAAGGCCAGCAAAAGGCCAGGAACCGTAA
AAAGGCCGCGTTGCTGGCGTTTTTCCATAGGCTCCGCCCCCCTGACGAGCATCACAAAAATCGACGCTCA
AGTCAGAGGTGGCGAAACCCGACAGGACTATAAAGATACCAGGCGTTTCCCCCTGGAAGCTCCCTCGTGC
GCTCTCCTGTTCCGACCCTGCCGCTTACCGGATACCTGTCCGCCTTTCTCCCTTCGGGAAGCGTGGCGCT
TTCTCATAGCTCACGCTGTAGGTATCTCAGTTCGGTGTAGGTCGTTCGCTCCAAGCTGGGCTGTGTGCAC
GAACCCCCCGTTCAGCCCGACCGCTGCGCCTTATCCGGTAACTATCGTCTTGAGTCCAACCCGGTAAGAC
ACGACTTATCGCCACTGGCAGCAGCCACTGGTAACAGGATTAGCAGAGCGAGGTATGTAGGCGGTGCTAC
AGAGTTCTTGAAGTGGTGGCCTAACTACGGCTACACTAGAAGAACAGTATTTGGTATCTGCGCTCTGCTG
AAGCCAGTTACCTTCGGAAAAAGAGTTGGTAGCTCTTGATCCGGCAAACAAACCACCGCTGGTAGCGGTG
GTTTTTTTGTTTGCAAGCAGCAGATTACGCGCAGAAAAAAAGGATCTCAAGAAGATCCTTTGATCTTTTC
TACGGGGTCTGACGCTCAGTGGAACGAAAACTCACGTTAAGGGATTTTGGTCATGAGATTATCAAAAAGG
ATCTTCACCTAGATCCTTTTAAATTAAAAATGAAGTTTTAAATCAATCTAAAGTATATATGAGTAAACTT
GGTCTGACAGTTACCAATGCTTAATCAGTGAGGCACCTATCTCAGCGATCTGTCTATTTCGTTCATCCAT
AGTTGCCTGACTCCCCGTCGTGTAGATAACTACGATACGGGAGGGCTTACCATCTGGCCCCAGTGCTGCA
ATGATACCGCGAGACCCACGCTCACCGGCTCCAGATTTATCAGCAATAAACCAGCCAGCCGGAAGGGCCG
AGCGCAGAAGTGGTCCTGCAACTTTATCCGCCTCCATCCAGTCTATTAATTGTTGCCGGGAAGCTAGAGT
AAGTAGTTCGCCAGTTAATAGTTTGCGCAACGTTGTTGCCATTGCTACAGGCATCGTGGTGTCACGCTCG
TCGTTTGGTATGGCTTCATTCAGCTCCGGTTCCCAACGATCAAGGCGAGTTACATGATCCCCCATGTTGT
GCAAAAAAGCGGTTAGCTCCTTCGGTCCTCCGATCGTTGTCAGAAGTAAGTTGGCCGCAGTGTTATCACT
CATGGTTATGGCAGCACTGCATAATTCTCTTACTGTCATGCCATCCGTAAGATGCTTTTCTGTGACTGGT
GAGTACTCAACCAAGTCATTCTGAGAATAGTGTATGCGGCGACCGAGTTGCTCTTGCCCGGCGTCAATAC
GGGATAATACCGCGCCACATAGCAGAACTTTAAAAGTGCTCATCATTGGAAAACGTTCTTCGGGGCGAAA
ACTCTCAAGGATCTTACCGCTGTTGAGATCCAGTTCGATGTAACCCACTCGTGCACCCAACTGATCTTCA
GCATCTTTTACTTTCACCAGCGTTTCTGGGTGAGCAAAAACAGGAAGGCAAAATGCCGCAAAAAAGGGAA
TAAGGGCGACACGGAAATGTTGAATACTCATACTCTTCCTTTTTCAATATTATTGAAGCATTTATCAGGG
TTATTGTCTCATGAGCGGATACATATTTGAATGTATTTAGAAAAATAAACAAATAGGGGTTCCGCGCACA
TTTCCCCGAAAAGTGCCACCTGACGTCGACGGATCGGGAGATCTCCCGATCCCCTATGGTGCACTCTCAG
TACAATCTGCTCTGATGCCGCATAGTTAAGCCAGTATCTGCTCCCTGCTTGTGTGTTGGAGGTCGCTGAG
TAGTGCGCGAGCAAAATTTAAGCTACAACAAGGCAAGGCTTGACCGACAATTGCATGAAGAATCTGCTTA
GGGTTAGGCGTTTTGCGCTGCTTCGCGATGTACGGGCCAGATATACGCGTTGACATTGATTATTGACTAG
TTATTAATAGTAATCAATTACGGGGTCATTAGTTCATAGCCCATATATGGAGTTCCGCGTTACATAACTT
ACGGTAAATGGCCCGCCTGGCTGACCGCCCAACGACCCCCGCCCATTGACGTCAATAATGACGTATGTTC
CCATAGTAACGCCAATAGGGACTTTCCATTGACGTCAATGGGTGGAGTATTTACGGTAAACTGCCCACTT
GGCAGTACATCAAGTGTATCATATGCCAAGTACGCCCCCTATTGACGTCAATGACGGTAAATGGCCCGCC
TGGCATTATGCCCAGTACATGACCTTATGGGACTTTCCTACTTGGCAGTACATCTACGTATTAGTCATCG
CTATTACCATGGTGATGCGGTTTTGGCAGTACATCAATGGGCGTGGATAGCGGTTTGACTCACGGGGATT
TCCAAGTCTCCACCCCATTGACGTCAATGGGAGTTTGTTTTGGCACCAAAATCAACGGGACTTTCCAAAA
TGTCGTAACAACTCCGCCCCATTGACGCAAATGGGCGGTAGGCGTGTACGGTGGGAGGTCTATATAAGCA
GCGCGTTTTGCCTGTACTGGGTCTCTCTGGTTAGACCAGATCTGAGCCTGGGAGCTCTCTGGCTAACTAG
GGAACCCACTGCTTAAGCCTCAATAAAGCTTGCCTTGAGTGCTTCAAGTAGTGTGTGCCCGTCTGTTGTG
TGACTCTGGTAACTAGAGATCCCTCAGACCCTTTTAGTCAGTGTGGAAAATCTCTAGCAGTGGCGCCCGA
ACAGGGACTTGAAAGCGAAAGGGAAACCAGAGGAGCTCTCTCGACGCAGGACTCGGCTTGCTGAAGCGCG
CACGGCAAGAGGCGAGGGGCGGCGACTGGTGAGTACGCCAAAAATTTTGACTAGCGGAGGCTAGAAGGAG
AGAGATGGGTGCGAGAGCGTCAGTATTAAGCGGGGGAGAATTAGATCGCGATGGGAAAAAATTCGGTTAA
GGCCAGGGGGAAAGAAAAAATATAAATTAAAACATATAGTATGGGCAAGCAGGGAGCTAGAACGATTCGC
AGTTAATCCTGGCCTGTTAGAAACATCAGAAGGCTGTAGACAAATACTGGGACAGCTACAACCATCCCTT
CAGACAGGATCAGAAGAACTTAGATCATTATATAATACAGTAGCAACCCTCTATTGTGTGCATCAAAGGA
TAGAGATAAAAGACACCAAGGAAGCTTTAGACAAGATAGAGGAAGAGCAAAACAAAAGTAAGACCACCGC
ACAGCAAGCGGCCGCTGATCTTCAGACCTGGAGGAGGAGATATGAGGGACAATTGGAGAAGTGAATTATA
TAAATATAAAGTAGTAAAAATTGAACCATTAGGAGTAGCACCCACCAAGGCAAAGAGAAGAGTGGTGCAG
AGAGAAAAAAGAGCAGTGGGAATAGGAGCTTTGTTCCTTGGGTTCTTGGGAGCAGCAGGAAGCACTATGG
GCGCAGCGTCAATGACGCTGACGGTACAGGCCAGACAATTATTGTCTGGTATAGTGCAGCAGCAGAACAA
TTTGCTGAGGGCTATTGAGGCGCAACAGCATCTGTTGCAACTCACAGTCTGGGGCATCAAGCAGCTCCAG
GCAAGAATCCTGGCTGTGGAAAGATACCTAAAGGATCAACAGCTCCTGGGGATTTGGGGTTGCTCTGGAA
AACTCATTTGCACCACTGCTGTGCCTTGGAATGCTAGTTGGAGTAATAAATCTCTGGAACAGATTTGGAA
TCACACGACCTGGATGGAGTGGGACAGAGAAATTAACAATTACACAAGCTTAATACACTCCTTAATTGAA
GAATCGCAAAACCAGCAAGAAAAGAATGAACAAGAATTATTGGAATTAGATAAATGGGCAAGTTTGTGGA
ATTGGTTTAACATAACAAATTGGCTGTGGTATATAAAATTATTCATAATGATAGTAGGAGGCTTGGTAGG
TTTAAGAATAGTTTTTGCTGTACTTTCTATAGTGAATAGAGTTAGGCAGGGATATTCACCATTATCGTTT
CAGACCCACCTCCCAACCCCGAGGGGACCCGACAGGCCCGAAGGAATAGAAGAAGAAGGTGGAGAGAGAG
ACAGAGACAGATCCATTCGATTAGTGAACGGATCGGCACTGCGTGCGCCAATTCTGCAGACAAATGGCAG
TATTCATCCACAATTTTAAAAGAAAAGGGGGGATTGGGGGGTACAGTGCAGGGGAAAGAATAGTAGACAT
AATAGCAACAGACATACAAACTAAAGAATTACAAAAACAAATTACAAAAATTCAAAATTTTCGGGTTTAT
TACAGGGACAGCAGAGATCCAGTTTGGTTAATTAAGGTACCGAGGGCCTATTTCCCATGATTCCTTCATA
TTTGCATATACGATACAAGGCTGTTAGAGAGATAATTAGAATTAATTTGACTGTAAACACAAAGATATTA
GTACAAAATACGTGACGTAGAAAGTAATAATTTCTTGGGTAGTTTGCAGTTTTAAAATTATGTTTTAAAA
TGGACTATCATATGCTTACCGTAACTTGAAAGTATTCGATTTCTTGGCTTTATATACTTGTGGAAAGGAC
GAAACACCGGATCGAGGAGGTGCATGCCGGTTTTAGAGCTAGAAATAGCAAGTTAAAATAAGGCTAGTCC
GTTATCAACTTGAAAAAGTGGCACCGAGTCGGTGCTTTTTTGAATTCACTTTGGCCGCGAATCGATATGT
CGAGTTTACTCCCTATCAGTGATAGAGAACGT
